>Addgene plasmid #19744 | MSCV FLIP FF | depositor full sequence | sequence record 9351 | Author sequence
TGAAAGACCCCACCTGTAGGTTTGGCAAGCTAGCTTAAGTAACGCCATTTTGCAAGGCATGGAAAATACA
TAACTGAGAATAGAGAAGTTCAGATCAAGGTTAGGAACAGAGAGACAGCAGAATATGGGCCAAACAGGAT
ATCTGTGGTAAGCAGTTCCTGCCCCGGCTCAGGGCCAAGAACAGATGGTCCCCAGATGCGGTCCCGCCCT
CAGCAGTTTCTAGAGAACCATCAGATGTTTCCAGGGTGCCCCAAGGACCTGAAAATGACCCTGTGCCTTA
TTTGAACTAACCAATCAGTTCGCTTCTCGCTTCTGTTCGCGCGCTTCTGCTCCCCGAGCTCAATAAAAGA
GCCCACAACCCCTCACTCGGCGCGCCAGTCCTCCGATAGACTGCGTCGCCCGGGTACCCGTATTCCCAAT
AAAGCCTCTTGCTGTTTGCATCCGAATCGTGGACTCGCTGATCCTTGGGAGGGTCTCCTCAGATTGATTG
ACTGCCCACCTCGGGGGTCTTTCATTTGGAGGTTCCACCGAGATTTGGAGACCCCTGCCTAGGGACCACC
GACCCCCCCGCCGGGAGGTAAGCTGGCCAGCGGTCGTTTCGTGTCTGTCTCTGTCTTTGTGCGTGTTTGT
GCCGGCATCTAATGTTTGCGCCTGCGTCTGTACTAGTTAGCTAACTAGCTCTGTATCTGGCGGACCCGTG
GTGGAACTGACGAGTTCTGAACACCCGGCCGCAACCCTGGGAGACGTCCCAGGGACTTTGGGGGCCGTTT
TTGTGGCCCGACCTGAGGAAGGGAGTCGATGTGGAATCCGACCCCGTCAGGATATGTGGTTCTGGTAGGA
GACGAGAACCTAAAACAGTTCCCGCCTCCGTCTGAATTTTTGCTTTCGGTTTGGAACCGAAGCCGCGCGT
CTTGTCTGCTGCAGCGCTGCAGCATCGTTCTGTGTTGTCTCTGTCTGACTGTGTTTCTGTATTTGTCTGA
AAATTAGGGCCAGACTGTTACCACTCCCTTAAGTTTGACCTTAGGTCACTGGAAAGATGTCGAGCGGATC
GCTCACAACCAGTCGGTAGATGTCAAGAAGAGACGTTGGGTTACCTTCTGCTCTGCAGAATGGCCAACCT
TTAACGTCGGATGGCCGCGAGACGGCACCTTTAACCGAGACCTCATCACCCAGGTTAAGATCAAGGTCTT
TTCACCTGGCCCGCATGGACACCCAGACCAGGTCCCCTACATCGTGACCTGGGAAGCCTTGGCTTTTGAC
CCCCCTCCCTGGGTCAAGCCCTTTGTACACCCTAAGCCTCCGCCTCCTCTTCCTCCATCCGCCCCGTCTC
TCCCCCTTGAACCTCCTCGTTCGACCCCGCCTCGATCCTCCCTTTATCCAGCCCTCACTCCTTCTCTAGG
CGCCGGAATTAGATCCATAACTTCGTATAGGATACCTTATACGAAGTTATCTCAGGTACCGCCACCATGA
CCGAGTACAAGCCCACGGTGCGCCTCGCCACCCGCGACGACGTCCCCAGGGCCGTACGCACCCTCGCCGC
CGCGTTCGCCGACTACCCCGCCACGCGCCACACCGTCGATCCGGACCGCCACATCGAGCGGGTCACCGAG
CTGCAAGAACTCTTCCTCACGCGCGTCGGGCTCGACATCGGCAAGGTGTGGGTCGCGGACGACGGCGCCG
CGGTGGCGGTCTGGACCACGCCGGAGAGCGTCGAAGCGGGGGCGGTGTTCGCCGAGATCGGCCCGCGCAT
GGCCGAGTTGAGCGGTTCCCGGCTGGCCGCGCAGCAACAGATGGAAGGCCTCCTGGCGCCGCACCGGCCC
AAGGAGCCCGCGTGGTTCCTGGCCACCGTCGGCGTCTCGCCCGACCACCAGGGCAAGGGTCTGGGCAGCG
CCGTCGTGCTCCCCGGAGTGGAGGCGGCCGAGCGCGCCGGGGTGCCCGCCTTCCTGGAGACCTCCGCGCC
CCGCAACCTCCCCTTCTACGAGCGGCTCGGCTTCACCGTCACCGCCGACGTCGAGGTGCCCGAAGGACCG
CGCACCTGGTGCATGACCCGCAAGCCCGGTGCCCTGTACAAGAAACAGAAAATTGTGGCACCAGTGAAAC
AGACTTTGAATTTTGACCTTCTCAAGTTGGCGGGAGACGTCGAGTCCAACCCTGGGCCCATGAACCCAGC
CATCAGCGTCGCTCTCCTGCTCTCAGTCTTGCAGGTGTCCCGAGGGCAGAAGGTGACCAGCCTGACAGCC
TGCCTGGTGAACCAAAACCTTCGCCTGGACTGCCGCCATGAGAATAACACCAAGGATAACTCCATCCAGC
ATGAGTTCAGCCTGACCCGAGAGAAGAGGAAGCACGTGCTCTCAGGCACCCTCGGGATACCCGAGCACAC
GTACCGCTCCCGCGTCACCCTCTCCAACCAGCCCTATATCAAGGTCCTTACCCTAGCCAACTTCACCACC
AAGGATGAGGGCGACTACTTTTGTGAGCTTCGAGTCTCGGGCGCGAATCCCATGAGCTCCAATAAAAGTA
TCAGTGTGTATAGAGACAAACTGGTCAAGTGTGGCGGCATAAGCCTGCTGGTTCAGAACACATCCTGGAT
GCTGCTGCTGCTGCTTTCCCTCTCCCTCCTCCAAGCCCTGGACTTCATTTCTCTGTGATCTAGAAGCCAT
AACTTCGTATAGTACACATTATACGAAGTTATGTTTAAACGCATTAGTCTTCCAATTGAAAAAAGTGATT
TAATTTATACCATTTTAATTCAGCTTTGTAAAAATGTATCAAAGAGATAGCAAGGTATTCAGTTTTAGTA
AACAAGATAATTGCTCCTAAAGTAGCCCCTTGAATTCCGAGGCAGTAGGCAGGCTCCCGCTGAATTGGAA
TCCTACATCTGTGGCTTCACTAGGATTCCAATTCACGGGAGCTCGCTCACTGTCAACAGCAATATACCTT
CTCGAGCCTTCTGTTGGGTTAACCTGAAGAAGTAATCCCAGCAAGTGTTTCCAAGATGTGCAGGCAACGA
TTCTGTAAAGTACTGAAGCCTCATTCAAACATAGTATATGTGCTGCCGAAGCGAGCACTTAACAAGGCTT
GCGGCCGCTACTTGTACAGCTCGTCCATGCCGAGAGTGATCCCGGCGGCGGTCACGAACTCCAGCAGGAC
CATGTGATCGCGCTTCTCGTTGGGGTCTTTGCTCAGGGCGGACTGGGTGCTCAGGTAGTGGTTGTCGGGC
AGCAGCACGGGGCCGTCGCCGATGGGGGTGTTCTGCTGGTAGTGGTCGGCGAGCTGCACGCTGCCGTCCT
CGATGTTGTGGCGGATCTTGAAGTTCACCTTGATGCCGTTCTTCTGCTTGTCGGCCATGATATAGACGTT
GTGGCTGTTGTAGTTGTACTCCAGCTTGTGCCCCAGGATGTTGCCGTCCTCCTTGAAGTCGATGCCCTTC
AGCTCGATGCGGTTCACCAGGGTGTCGCCCTCGAACTTCACCTCGGCGCGGGTCTTGTAGTTGCCGTCGT
CCTTGAAGAAGATGGTGCGCTCCTGGACGTAGCCTTCGGGCATGGCGGACTTGAAGAAGTCGTGCTGCTT
CATGTGGTCGGGGTAGCGGCTGAAGCACTGCACGCCGTAGGTCAGGGTGGTCACGAGGGTGGGCCAGGGC
ACGGGCAGCTTGCCGGTGGTGCAGATGAACTTCAGGGTCAGCTTGCCGTAGGTGGCATCGCCCTCGCCCT
CGCCGGACACGCTGAACTTGTGGCCGTTTACGTCGCCGTCCAGCTCGACCAGGATGGGCACCACCCCGGT
GAACAGCTCCTCGCCCTTGCTCACCATGGTGGCGACCGGTATAACTTCGTATAAGGTATCCTATACGAAG
TTATCCATTCAGGCTGTGCTAGCATCAATGGCATGGCACAAAGCTTAGCCATAACTTCGTATAATGTGTA
CTATACGAAGTTATCCCGGGTTAAACGACCTGCAGCCAAGCTTATCGATAATTCCCGATAATCAACCTCT
GGATTACAAAATTTGTGAAAGATTGACTGGTATTCTTAACTATGTTGCTCCTTTTACGCTATGTGGATAC
GCTGCTTTAATGCCTTTGTATCATGCTATTGCTTCCCGTATGGCTTTCATTTTCTCCTCCTTGTATAAAT
CCTGGTTGCTGTCTCTTTATGAGGAGTTGTGGCCCGTTGTCAGGCAACGTGGCGTGGTGTGCACTGTGTT
TGCTGACGCAACCCCCACTGGTTGGGGCATTGCCACCACCTGTCAGCTCCTTTCCGGGACTTTCGCTTTC
CCCCTCCCTATTGCCACGGCGGAACTCATCGCCGCCTGCCTTGCCCGCTGCTGGACAGGGGCTCGGCTGT
TGGGCACTGACAATTCCGTGGTGTTGTCGGGGAAGCTGACGTCCTTTCCATGGCTGCTCGCCTGTGTTGC
CACCTGGATTCTGCGCGGGACGTCCTTCTGCTACGTCCCTTCGGCCCTCAATCCAGCGGACCTTCCTTCC
CGCGGCCTGCTGCCGGCTCTGCGGCCTCTTCCGCGTCTTCGCCTTCGCCCTCAGACGAGTCGGATCTCCC
TTTGGGCCGCCTCCCCGCATCGGGAATTATCGATAAAATAAAAGATTTTATTTAGTCTCCAGAAAAAGGG
GGGAATGAAAGACCCCACCTGTAGGTTTGGCAAGCTAGCTTAAGTAACGCCATTTTGCAAGGCATGGAAA
ATACATAACTGAGAATAGAGAAGTTCAGATCAAGGTTAGGAACAGAGAGACAGCAGAATATGGGCCAAAC
AGGATATCTGTGGTAAGCAGTTCCTGCCCCGGCTCAGGGCCAAGAACAGATGGTCCCCAGATGCGGTCCC
GCCCTCAGCAGTTTCTAGAGAACCATCAGATGTTTCCAGGGTGCCCCAAGGACCTGAAAATGACCCTGTG
CCTTATTTGAACTAACCAATCAGTTCGCTTCTCGCTTCTGTTCGCGCGCTTCTGCTCCCCGAGCTCAATA
AAAGAGCCCACAACCCCTCACTCGGCGCGCCAGTCCTCCGATAGACTGCGTCGCCCGGGTACCCGTGTAT
CCAATAAACCCTCTTGCAGTTGCATCCGACTTGTGGTCTCGCTGTTCCTTGGGAGGGTCTCCTCTGAGTG
ATTGACTACCCGTCAGCGGGGGTCTTTCATGGGTAACAGTTTCTTGAAGTTGGAGAACAACATTCTGAGG
GTAGGAGTCGAATATTAAGTAATCCTGACTCAATTAGCCACTGTTTTGAATCCACATACTCCAATACTCC
TGAAATAGTTCATTATGGACAGCGCAGAAGAGCTGGGGAGAATTAATTCGTAATCATGGTCATAGCTGTT
TCCTGTGTGAAATTGTTATCCGCTCACAATTCCACACAACATACGAGCCGGAAGCATAAAGTGTAAAGCC
TGGGGTGCCTAATGAGTGAGCTAACTCACATTAATTGCGTTGCGCTCACTGCCCGCTTTCCAGTCGGGAA
ACCTGTCGTGCCAGCTGCATTAATGAATCGGCCAACGCGCGGGGAGAGGCGGTTTGCGTATTGGGCGCTC
TTCCGCTTCCTCGCTCACTGACTCGCTGCGCTCGGTCGTTCGGCTGCGGCGAGCGGTATCAGCTCACTCA
AAGGCGGTAATACGGTTATCCACAGAATCAGGGGATAACGCAGGAAAGAACATGTGAGCAAAAGGCCAGC
AAAAGGCCAGGAACCGTAAAAAGGCCGCGTTGCTGGCGTTTTTCCATAGGCTCCGCCCCCCTGACGAGCA
TCACAAAAATCGACGCTCAAGTCAGAGGTGGCGAAACCCGACAGGACTATAAAGATACCAGGCGTTTCCC
CCTGGAAGCTCCCTCGTGCGCTCTCCTGTTCCGACCCTGCCGCTTACCGGATACCTGTCCGCCTTTCTCC
CTTCGGGAAGCGTGGCGCTTTCTCATAGCTCACGCTGTAGGTATCTCAGTTCGGTGTAGGTCGTTCGCTC
CAAGCTGGGCTGTGTGCACGAACCCCCCGTTCAGCCCGACCGCTGCGCCTTATCCGGTAACTATCGTCTT
GAGTCCAACCCGGTAAGACACGACTTATCGCCACTGGCAGCAGCCACTGGTAACAGGATTAGCAGAGCGA
GGTATGTAGGCGGTGCTACAGAGTTCTTGAAGTGGTGGCCTAACTACGGCTACACTAGAAGGACAGTATT
TGGTATCTGCGCTCTGCTGAAGCCAGTTACCTTCGGAAAAAGAGTTGGTAGCTCTTGATCCGGCAAACAA
ACCACCGCTGGTAGCGGTGGTTTTTTTGTTTGCAAGCAGCAGATTACGCGCAGAAAAAAAGGATCTCAAG
AAGATCCTTTGATCTTTTCTACGGGGTCTGACGCTCAGTGGAACGAAAACTCACGTTAAGGGATTTTGGT
CATGAGATTATCAAAAAGGATCTTCACCTAGATCCTTTTAAATTAAAAATGAAGTTTTAAATCAATCTAA
AGTATATATGAGTAAACTTGGTCTGACAGTTACCAATGCTTAATCAGTGAGGCACCTATCTCAGCGATCT
GTCTATTTCGTTCATCCATAGTTGCCTGACTCCCCGTCGTGTAGATAACTACGATACGGGAGGGCTTACC
ATCTGGCCCCAGTGCTGCAATGATACCGCGAGACCCACGCTCACCGGCTCCAGATTTATCAGCAATAAAC
CAGCCAGCCGGAAGGGCCGAGCGCAGAAGTGGTCCTGCAACTTTATCCGCCTCCATCCAGTCTATTAATT
GTTGCCGGGAAGCTAGAGTAAGTAGTTCGCCAGTTAATAGTTTGCGCAACGTTGTTGCCATTGCTACAGG
CATCGTGGTGTCACGCTCGTCGTTTGGTATGGCTTCATTCAGCTCCGGTTCCCAACGATCAAGGCGAGTT
ACATGATCCCCCATGTTGTGCAAAAAAGCGGTTAGCTCCTTCGGTCCTCCGATCGTTGTCAGAAGTAAGT
TGGCCGCAGTGTTATCACTCATGGTTATGGCAGCACTGCATAATTCTCTTACTGTCATGCCATCCGTAAG
ATGCTTTTCTGTGACTGGTGAGTACTCAACCAAGTCATTCTGAGAATAGTGTATGCGGCGACCGAGTTGC
TCTTGCCCGGCGTCAATACGGGATAATACCGCGCCACATAGCAGAACTTTAAAAGTGCTCATCATTGGAA
AACGTTCTTCGGGGCGAAAACTCTCAAGGATCTTACCGCTGTTGAGATCCAGTTCGATGTAACCCACTCG
TGCACCCAACTGATCTTCAGCATCTTTTACTTTCACCAGCGTTTCTGGGTGAGCAAAAACAGGAAGGCAA
AATGCCGCAAAAAAGGGAATAAGGGCGACACGGAAATGTTGAATACTCATACTCTTCCTTTTTCAATATT
ATTGAAGCATTTATCAGGGTTATTGTCTCATGAGCGGATACATATTTGAATGTATTTAGAAAAATAAACA
AATAGGGGTTCCGCGCACATTTCCCCGAAAAGTGCCACCTGACGTCTAAGAAACCATTATTATCATGACA
TTAACCTATAAAAATAGGCGTATCACGAGGCCCTTTCGTCTCGCGCGTTTCGGTGATGACGGTGAAAACC
TCTGACACATGCAGCTCCCGGAGACGGTCACAGCTTGTCTGTAAGCGGATGCCGGGAGCAGACAAGCCCG
TCAGGGCGCGTCAGCGGGTGTTGGCGGGTGTCGGGGCTGGCTTAACTATGCGGCATCAGAGCAGATTGTA
CTGAGAGTGCACCATATGCGGTGTGAAATACCGCACAGATGCGTAAGGAGAAAATACCGCATCAGGCGCC
ATTCGCCATTCAGGCTGCGCAACTGTTGGGAAGGGCGATCGGTGCGGGCCTCTTCGCTATTACGCCAGCT
GGCGAAAGGGGGATGTGCTGCAAGGCGATTAAGTTGGGTAACGCCAGGGTTTTCCCAGTCACGACGTTGT
AAAACGACGGCGCAAGGAAGCAGCCCAGTAGTAGGTTGAGGCCGTTGAGCACCGCCGCCGCAAGGAATGG
TGCATGCAAGGAGATGGCGCCCAACAGTCCCCCGGCCACGGGGCCTGCCACCATACCCACGCCGAAACAA
GCGCTCATGAGCCCGAAGTGGCGAGCCCGATCTTCCCCATCGGTGATGTCGGCGATATAGGCGCCAGCAA
CCGCACCTGTGGCGCCGGTGATGCCGGCCACGATGCGTCCGGCGTAGAGGCGATTAGTCCAATTTGTTAA
AGACAGGATATCAGTGGTCCAGGCTCTAGTTTTGACTCAACAATATCACCAGCTGAAGCCTATAGAGTAC
GAGCCATAGATAAAATAAAAGATTTTATTTAGTCTCCAGAAAAAGGGGGGAA
Features (pLannotate 1.2.2; 27 found; start..end, strand, type, name):
    580..921     +  misc_feature   MESV Ψ: packaging signal of murine embryonic stem cell virus
    988..1404    +  CDS            gag (truncated): truncated Moloney murine leukemia virus (MMLV) gag gene lacking the start codon
   1417..1450    +  protein_bind   loxN: Cre-mediated recombination occurs in the 8-bp core sequence (GTATACCT). loxN sites are compatible with each other, but incompatible with loxP or lox2272 sites. Cre recombinase
   1467..2063    +  CDS            PuroR (fragment): puromycin N-acetyltransferase; pac from Streptomyces; confers resistance to puromycin
   2094..2159    +  CDS            F2A: 2A peptide from foot-and-mouth disease virus polyprotein Eukaryotic ribosomes fail to insert a peptide bond between the Gly and Pro residues, yielding separate polypeptides.
   2160..2648    +  CDS            Thy1.1: mouse GPI-anchored cell surface glycoprotein of the immunoglobulin superfamily This allele of Thy1 is also known as CD90.1.
   2659..2692    +  protein_bind   lox5171: Cre-mediated recombination occurs in the 8-bp core sequence (GTACACAT). lox5171 sites are compatible with each other, but incompatible with loxP or loxN sites (Lee and Saito, 1988). Cre recombinase
   2722..2834    -  ncRNA          3' miR-30a: sequence downstream of the 71-nt precursor of the human miR-30a microRNA (Zeng et al., 2002) miRNA
   2945..3038    -  ncRNA          5' miR-30a: sequence upstream of the 71-nt precursor of the human miR-30a microRNA (Zeng et al., 2002) miRNA
   3091..3807    -  CDS            EGFP: EGFP is a basic (constitutively fluorescent) green fluorescent protein published in 1996, derived from Aequorea victoria. It is reported to be a rapidly-maturing weak dimer with moderate acid sensitivity.
   3821..3854    -  protein_bind   loxN: Cre-mediated recombination occurs in the 8-bp core sequence (GTATACCT). loxN sites are compatible with each other, but incompatible with loxP or lox2272 sites. Cre recombinase
   3901..3934    -  protein_bind   lox5171: Cre-mediated recombination occurs in the 8-bp core sequence (GTACACAT). lox5171 sites are compatible with each other, but incompatible with loxP or loxN sites (Lee and Saito, 1988). Cre recombinase
   3980..4568    +  misc_feature   WPRE: woodchuck hepatitis virus posttranscriptional regulatory element
   4625..5140    +  LTR            3' LTR: 3' long terminal repeat from murine embryonic stem cell virus
   5333..5349    -  protein_bind   lac operator: The lac repressor binds to the lac operator to inhibit transcription in E. coli. This inhibition can be relieved by adding lactose or isopropyl-β-D-thiogalactopyranoside (IPTG). lac repressor encoded by lacI
   5357..5387    -  promoter       lac promoter: promoter for the E. coli lac operon
   5402..5423    -  protein_bind   CAP binding site: CAP binding activates transcription in the presence of cAMP. E. coli catabolite activator protein
   5436..5528    -  CDS            lacI (fragment): lac repressor; lacI; The lac repressor binds to the lac operator to inhibit transcription in E. coli. This inhibition can be relieved by adding lactose or isopropyl-β-D-thiogalactopyranoside (IPTG).
   5711..6299    -  rep_origin     ori: high-copy-number ColE1/pMB1/pBR322/pUC origin of replication
   6470..7330    -  CDS            AmpR: β-lactamase; bla; confers resistance to ampicillin, carbenicillin, and related antibiotics
   7331..7435    -  promoter       AmpR promoter: bla
   7530..7565    +  CDS            rop (fragment): Rop protein, which maintains plasmids at low copy number; rop
   7667..7766    +  misc_feature   bom (fragment): basis of mobility region from pBR322
   7772..7921    -  CDS            lacZα (fragment): LacZα fragment of β-galactosidase; lacZ fragment
   7925..8170    -  CDS            TcR (fragment): tetracycline efflux protein; tet; confers resistance to tetracycline
   8171..8269    +  CDS            env (fragment): murine leukemia virus gPr80 envelope polyprotein precursor; env; proteolytically cleaved into gp70SU and p15TM subunits
   8311..516     +  LTR            5' LTR (across the origin): 5' long terminal repeat from murine embryonic stem cell virus
