[The description below was written by a language model from this plasmid's Addgene catalogue record and pLannotate feature annotations shown in this document.]
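Description:
MSCV FLIP FF is a murine stem cell virus (MSCV)-based retroviral vector for Cre-regulated RNA interference in mammalian cells. It is the firefly luciferase-targeting control of the FLIP system and also serves as the recipient for cloning other hairpins. The plasmid backbone carries a high-copy ColE1/pUC-type origin and an ampicillin resistance gene for propagation in E. coli, along with several non-functional remnants of older cloning vectors (fragments of lacI, lacZα, rop, bom and TcR). The proviral portion is bounded by MESV-type 5′ and 3′ LTRs and includes the Ψ packaging signal and a truncated gag region, which allow the transcript to be packaged into retroviral particles. A WPRE sits upstream of the 3′ LTR to enhance expression. No internal promoter is annotated, so the cassette is presumably driven from the 5′ LTR.

The payload is a flip-excision switch built from two incompatible pairs of lox sites, loxN and lox5171, arranged in opposing orientations. In the starting configuration, a forward-oriented puromycin resistance gene is linked by an F2A peptide to the surface marker Thy1.1. Transduced cells can therefore be selected with puromycin or identified by Thy1.1. Downstream, in the inverted orientation, lies EGFP followed by miR-30a flanking sequences that hold the 386 bp insert with the luciferase-targeting oligo, cloned between NotI and PmeI. Cre recombination inverts this segment and removes the PuroR-Thy1.1 unit, switching cells to expression of GFP and the miR30-based hairpin. The depositor comment says the vector "expresses Firefly luciferase", but no luciferase coding sequence is annotated and the insert is a targeting oligo. Minor discrepancies between the depositor's sequence and the repository's sequencing are also noted.
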