Addgene plasmid #19744: MSCV FLIP FF
Depositing lab: Richard Hynes. Depositing organization: Massachusetts Institute of Technology. Publication: A system for Cre-regulated RNA interference in vivo. Stern P, Astrof S, Erkeland SJ, Schustak J, Sharp PA, Hynes RO. Proc Natl Acad Sci U S A. 2008 Sep 16. 105(37):13895-900. 10.1073/pnas.0806907105 PubMed 18779577.
Backbone
  Vector backbone: MSCV FLIP
  Backbone size w/o insert (bp): 7926
  Vector type: Mammalian Expression, Retroviral, RNAi, Cre/Lox
  Selectable markers: Puromycin
Growth in bacteria
  Bacterial resistance: Ampicillin, 100 μg/mL
  Growth temperature: 30°C
  Growth strain: Stbl3
  Growth instructions: grow in stbl3 cells at 30oC
  Copy number: Unknown
Gene/Insert
  Gene/Insert name: oligo targeting Firefly luciferase
  Insert size (bp): 386
  Cloning method: Restriction Enzyme; 5′ cloning site NotI (not destroyed); 3′ cloning site PmeI (not destroyed)
  Sequencing primers: 5′ GFP miR primer (GCTGGAGTTCGTGACCGCC)
Terms and licenses: Academic/Nonprofit Terms; Industry Terms: Not Available to Industry
Depositor comments: Constitutively expresses puromycin-resistance and the surface molecule Thy1.1. Recombines to express GFP and miR30-based RNAi. There are minor discrepancies between the depositor's sequence and Addgene's sequencing results. The mismatches are either coding joints or a sequencing difference between the actual and the published miR30 vector sequence. This is the control vector, which can be used for cloning. This vector expresses Firefly luciferase. See FLIP vector protocols (PDF from this page) for more information.
How to cite: MSCV FLIP FF was a gift from Richard Hynes (Addgene plasmid # 19744 ; http://n2t.net/addgene:19744 ; RRID:Addgene_19744)
