>Addgene plasmid #19744 | MSCV FLIP FF | addgene partial sequence | sequence record 25426 | 19744 with EGFP-C
ACGAGCTGTACAGTAGCGGCCGCAAGCCTTGTTAAGTGCTCGCTTCGGCAGCACATATACTATGTTGAAT
GAGGCTTCAGTACTTTACAGAATCGTTGCCTGCACATCTTGGAAACACTTGCTGGGATTACTTCTTCAGG
TTAACCCAACAGAAGGCTCGAGAAGGTATATTGCTGTTGACAGTGAGCGAGCTCCCGTGAATTGGAATCC
TAGTGAAGCCACAGATGTAGGATTCCAATTCAGCGGGAGCCTGCCTACTGCCTCGGAATTCAAGGGGCTA
CTTTAGGAGCAATTATCTTGTTTACTAAAACTGAATACCTTGCTATCTCTTTGATACATTTTTACAAAGC
TGAATTAAAATGGTATAAATTAAATCACTTTTTTCAATTGGAAGACTAATGCGTTTAAACATAACTTCGT
ATAATGTGTACTATACGAAGTTATGGCTTCTAGACTCCAGAGAAATGAAGTCCAGGGCTTGGAGGAGGGA
GAGGGAAAGCAGCAGCAGCAGCATCCAGGATGTGTTCTGAACCAGCAGGCTTATGCCGCCACACTTGACC
AGCTTGTCTCTATACACACTGATACTTTTATTGGAGCTCATGGGATTCGCGCCCGAGACGCGAAGCTCAC
AAAAGTAGTCGCCCTCATCCTTGGT
